>Addgene plasmid #113364 | rs769-minor | addgene full sequence | sequence record 220987 | Addgene NGS Result
AATGAGTCTTCGGACCTCGCGGGGGCCGCTTAAGCGGTGGTTAGGGTTTGTCTGACGCGGGGGGAGGGGG
AAGGAACGAAACACTCTCATTCGGAGGCGGCTCGGGGTTTGGTCTTGGTGGCCACGGGCACGCAGAAGAG
CGCCGCGATCCTCTTAAGCACCCCCCCGCCCTCCGTGGAGGCGGGGGTTTGGTCGGCGGGTGGTAACTGG
CGGGCCGCTGACTCGGGCGGGTCGCGCGCCCCAGAGTGTGACCTTTTCGGTCTGCTCGCAGACCCCCGGG
CGGCGCCGCCGCGGCGGCGACGGGCTCGCTGGGTCCTAGGCTCCATGGGGACCGTATACGTGGACAGGCT
CTGGAGCATCCGCACGACTGCGGTGATATTACCGGAGACCTTCTGCGGGACGAGCCGGGTCACGCGGCTG
ACGCGGAGCGTCCGTTGGGCGACAAACACCAGGACGGGGCACAGGTACACTATCTTGTCACCCGGAGGCG
CGAGGGACTGCAGGAGCTTCAGGGAGTGGCGCAGCTGCTTCATCCCCGTGGCCCGTTGCTCGCGTTTGCT
GGCGGTGTCCCCGGAAGAAATATATTTGCATGTCTTTAGTTCTATGATGACACAAACCCCGCCCAGCGTC
TTGTCATTGGCGAATTCGAACACGCAGATGCAGTCGGGGCGGCGCGGTCCCAGGTCCACTTCGCATATTA
AGGTGACGCGTGTGGCCTCGAACACCGAGCGACCCTGCAGCGACCCGCTTAAAAGCTTGGCAATCCGGTA
CTGTTGGTAAAGCCACCATGGAAGATGCCAAAAACATTAAGAAGGGCCCAGCGCCATTCTACCCACTCGA
AGACGGGACCGCCGGCGAGCAGCTGCACAAAGCCATGAAGCGCTACGCCCTGGTGCCCGGCACCATCGCC
TTTACCGACGCACATATCGAGGTGGACATTACCTACGCCGAGTACTTCGAGATGAGCGTTCGGCTGGCAG
AAGCTATGAAGCGCTATGGGCTGAATACAAACCATCGGATCGTGGTGTGCAGCGAGAATAGCTTGCAGTT
CTTCATGCCCGTGTTGGGTGCCCTGTTCATCGGTGTGGCTGTGGCCCCAGCTAACGACATCTACAACGAG
CGCGAGCTGCTGAACAGCATGGGCATCAGCCAGCCCACCGTCGTATTCGTGAGCAAGAAAGGGCTGCAAA
AGATCCTCAACGTGCAAAAGAAGCTACCGATCATACAAAAGATCATCATCATGGATAGCAAGACCGACTA
CCAGGGCTTCCAAAGCATGTACACCTTCGTGACTTCCCATTTGCCACCCGGCTTCAACGAGTACGACTTC
GTGCCCGAGAGCTTCGACCGGGACAAAACCATCGCCCTGATCATGAACAGTAGTGGCAGTACCGGATTGC
CCAAGGGCGTAGCCCTACCGCACCGCACCGCTTGTGTCCGATTCAGTCATGCCCGCGACCCCATCTTCGG
CAACCAGATCATCCCCGACACCGCTATCCTCAGCGTGGTGCCATTTCACCACGGCTTCGGCATGTTCACC
ACGCTGGGCTACTTGATCTGCGGCTTTCGGGTCGTGCTCATGTACCGCTTCGAGGAGGAGCTATTCTTGC
GCAGCTTGCAAGACTATAAGATTCAATCTGCCCTGCTGGTGCCCACACTATTTAGCTTCTTCGCTAAGAG
CACTCTCATCGACAAGTACGACCTAAGCAACTTGCACGAGATCGCCAGCGGCGGGGCGCCGCTCAGCAAG
GAGGTAGGTGAGGCCGTGGCCAAACGCTTCCACCTACCAGGCATCCGCCAGGGCTACGGCCTGACAGAAA
CAACCAGCGCCATTCTGATCACCCCCGAAGGGGACGACAAGCCTGGCGCAGTAGGCAAGGTGGTGCCCTT
CTTCGAGGCTAAGGTGGTGGACTTGGACACCGGTAAGACACTGGGTGTGAACCAGCGCGGCGAGCTGTGC
GTCCGTGGCCCCATGATCATGAGCGGCTACGTTAACAACCCCGAGGCTACAAACGCTCTCATCGACAAGG
ACGGCTGGCTGCACAGCGGCGACATCGCCTACTGGGACGAGGACGAGCACTTCTTCATCGTGGACCGGCT
GAAGAGCCTGATCAAATACAAGGGCTACCAGGTAGCCCCAGCCGAACTGGAGAGCATCCTGCTGCAACAC
CCCAACATCTTCGACGCCGGGGTCGCCGGCCTGCCCGACGACGATGCCGGCGAGCTGCCCGCCGCAGTCG
TCGTGCTGGAACACGGTAAAACCATGACCGAGAAGGAGATCGTGGACTATGTGGCCAGCCAGGTTACAAC
CGCCAAGAAGCTGCGCGGTGGTGTTGTGTTCGTGGACGAGGTGCCTAAAGGACTGACCGGCAAGTTGGAC
GCCCGCAAGATCCGCGAGATTCTCATTAAGGCCAAGAAGGGCGGCAAGATCGCCGTGTAATAATTCTAGA
GTCGGGGCGGCCGGCCGCTTCGAGCAGACATGATAAGATACATTGATGAGTTTGGACAAACCACAACTAG
AATGCAGTGAAAAAAATGCTTTATTTGTGAAATTTGTGATGCTATTGCTTTATTTGTAACCATTATAAGC
TGCAATAAACAAGTTAACAACAACAATTGCATTCATTTTATGTTTCAGGTTCAGGGGGAGGTGTGGGAGG
TTTTTTAAAGCAAGTAAAACCTCTACAAATGTGGTAAAATCGATAAGGATCCGTCGACCGATGCCCTTGA
GAGCCTTCAACCCAGTCAGCTCCTTCCGGTGGGCGCGGGGCATGACTATCGTCGCCGCACTTATGACTGT
CTTCTTTATCATGCAACTCGTAGGACAGGTGCCGGCAGCGCTCTTCCGCTTCCTCGCTCACTGACTCGCT
GCGCTCGGTCGTTCGGCTGCGGCGAGCGGTATCAGCTCACTCAAAGGCGGTAATACGGTTATCCACAGAA
TCAGGGGATAACGCAGGAAAGAACATGTGAGCAAAAGGCCAGCAAAAGGCCAGGAACCGTAAAAAGGCCG
CGTTGCTGGCGTTTTTCCATAGGCTCCGCCCCCCTGACGAGCATCACAAAAATCGACGCTCAAGTCAGAG
GTGGCGAAACCCGACAGGACTATAAAGATACCAGGCGTTTCCCCCTGGAAGCTCCCTCGTGCGCTCTCCT
GTTCCGACCCTGCCGCTTACCGGATACCTGTCCGCCTTTCTCCCTTCGGGAAGCGTGGCGCTTTCTCATA
GCTCACGCTGTAGGTATCTCAGTTCGGTGTAGGTCGTTCGCTCCAAGCTGGGCTGTGTGCACGAACCCCC
CGTTCAGCCCGACCGCTGCGCCTTATCCGGTAACTATCGTCTTGAGTCCAACCCGGTAAGACACGACTTA
TCGCCACTGGCAGCAGCCACTGGTAACAGGATTAGCAGAGCGAGGTATGTAGGCGGTGCTACAGAGTTCT
TGAAGTGGTGGCCTAACTACGGCTACACTAGAAGAACAGTATTTGGTATCTGCGCTCTGCTGAAGCCAGT
TACCTTCGGAAAAAGAGTTGGTAGCTCTTGATCCGGCAAACAAACCACCGCTGGTAGCGGTGGTTTTTTT
GTTTGCAAGCAGCAGATTACGCGCAGAAAAAAAGGATCTCAAGAAGATCCTTTGATCTTTTCTACGGGGT
CTGACGCTCAGTGGAACGAAAACTCACGTTAAGGGATTTTGGTCATGAGATTATCAAAAAGGATCTTCAC
CTAGATCCTTTTAAATTAAAAATGAAGTTTTAAATCAATCTAAAGTATATATGAGTAAACTTGGTCTGAC
AGCGGCCGCAAATGCTAAACCACTGCAGTGGTTACCAGTGCTTGATCAGTGAGGCACCGATCTCAGCGAT
CTGCCTATTTCGTTCGTCCATAGTGGCCTGACTCCCCGTCGTGTAGATCACTACGATTCGTGAGGGCTTA
CCATCAGGCCCCAGCGCAGCAATGATGCCGCGAGAGCCGCGTTCACCGGCCCCCGATTTGTCAGCAATGA
ACCAGCCAGCAGGGAGGGCCGAGCGAAGAAGTGGTCCTGCTACTTTGTCCGCCTCCATCCAGTCTATGAG
CTGCTGTCGTGATGCTAGAGTAAGAAGTTCGCCAGTGAGTAGTTTCCGAAGAGTTGTGGCCATTGCTACT
GGCATCGTGGTATCACGCTCGTCGTTCGGTATGGCTTCGTTCAACTCTGGTTCCCAGCGGTCAAGCCGGG
TCACATGATCACCCATATTATGAAGAAATGCAGTCAGCTCCTTAGGGCCTCCGATCGTTGTCAGAAGTAA
GTTGGCCGCGGTGTTGTCGCTCATGGTAATGGCAGCACTACACAATTCTCTTACCGTCATGCCATCCGTA
AGATGCTTTTCCGTGACCGGCGAGTACTCAACCAAGTCGTTTTGTGAGTAGTGTATACGGCGACCAAGCT
GCTCTTGCCCGGCGTCTATACGGGACAACACCGCGCCACATAGCAGTACTTTGAAAGTGCTCATCATCGG
GAATCGTTCTTCGGGGCGGAAAGACTCAAGGATCTTGCCGCTATTGAGATCCAGTTCGATATAGCCCACT
CTTGCACCCAGTTGATCTTCAGCATCTTTTACTTTCACCAGCGTTTCGGGGTGTGCAAAAACAGGCAAGC
AAAATGCCGCAAAGAAGGGAATGAGTGCGACACGAAAATGTTGGATGCTCATACTCGTCCTTTTTCAATA
TTATTGAAGCATTTATCAGGGTTACTAGTACGTCTCTCAAGGATAAGTAAGTAATATTAAGGTACGGGAG
GTATTGGACAGGCCGCAATAAAATATCTTTATTTTCATTACATCTGTGTGTTGGTTTTTTGTGTGAATCG
ATAGTACTAACATACGCTCTCCATCAAAACAAAACGAAACAAAACAAACTAGCAAAATAGGCTGTCCCCA
GTGCAAGTGCAGGTGCCAGAACATTTCTCTGGCCTAACTGGCCGGTACCCCGTTCCTATGCCAAGCGTAA
CATAATTCTGATAGGTCAAGGAAATCTTACTGCCCTTTTTTTTTTTTTCTTTAAATCAGTGTCTCATTAA
AGAATTTTTGGAAAATAGCTTGTAGGCTTCGGGAAGGGGTATTTTTAAAAAATAGCTGTACGGTTTCATA
AAGTTTCAGTGATAAATATCCTCAATCAAGGGCCAACAATTTTAGATTAAGACAATTGCCAGTTGTAAGA
TAATATCAAGGCATCCTGAGATTGTCACTTATTTTAGATATTTTAGGAGTTCTTCAAGAAAATGTTAATT
ACAACAAATGCTTACACAGTCAAATAAATGGCAATGAATAATCAATTGAATATAAAGACCATTAAATTTT
TCTGAATTCAAAATGTATAGCTTTATAGCTTTACTTACAAATATTTAATCACTCTTTCTATATTAACTTT
TTATTTTAAACCAAACAAATGATGTTTGGTGGGATACATTTTTCTACATGGAAAAATAGCTTTTGAAAAA
TCAACTCTAGGCCAGATTTTCACTCTCCCCAGATTA
Features (pLannotate 1.2.2; 10 found; start..end, strand, type, name):
      1..752     +  promoter       HSV TK promoter: herpes simplex virus thymidine kinase promoter
    788..2440    +  CDS            luciferase: firefly luciferase synthetic luc2 version of the luciferase gene
   2484..2605    -  polyA_signal   SV40 poly(A) signal: SV40 polyadenylation signal
   2628..2696    -  CDS            large T antigen (fragment): large T antigen from SV40 (simian virus 40)
   2712..2844    +  CDS            TcR (fragment): tetracycline efflux protein; tet; confers resistance to tetracycline
   3024..3612    -  rep_origin     ori: high-copy-number ColE1/pMB1/pBR322/pUC origin of replication
   3812..4672    -  CDS            AmpR: β-lactamase confers resistance to ampicillin, carbenicillin, and related antibiotics
   4673..4714    -  promoter       AmpR promoter (fragment): bla
   4777..4825    +  polyA_signal   poly(A) signal: synthetic polyadenylation signal
   4839..4930    +  misc_feature   pause site: RNA polymerase II transcriptional pause signal from the human α2 globin gene
