[The description below was written by a language model from this plasmid's Addgene catalogue record and pLannotate feature annotations shown in this document.]
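Description:
rs769-minor is a firefly luciferase reporter plasmid built on the Promega-derived pGL4-TK backbone, made to test whether a human genomic fragment carrying the minor (T) allele of SNP rs7697634 acts as an enhancer through a FOXA1 DIV motif, a compact sequence signature on which FOXA1 dimerizes. The sequenced plasmid is 5,496 nt. It is propagated in E. coli as a high-copy plasmid via a ColE1/pUC-type origin and selected with ampicillin through the β-lactamase (AmpR) gene. No mammalian selection marker is annotated, consistent with transient transfection use.

The reporter unit consists of the herpes simplex virus thymidine kinase (HSV TK) promoter, which provides modest basal transcription, driving the synthetic luc2 firefly luciferase coding sequence, followed by an SV40 polyadenylation signal. Upstream of the cloning region lie a synthetic poly(A) signal and an RNA polymerase II transcriptional pause site from the human α2 globin gene, elements that limit read-through transcription from the backbone and so lower background signal. The human insert was cloned between KpnI and EcoRV sites; it is not annotated as a separate feature in the table, but presumably sits in the unannotated stretch between the pause site and the TK promoter across the plasmid's circular junction. Its exact length and boundaries are not stated. Short matches to SV40 large T antigen and a tetracycline resistance gene are only fragments, most likely backbone remnants rather than functional genes.

In use, luciferase output from this construct reflects how the cloned allele modulates TK promoter activity. The name implies comparison with a major-allele counterpart to assess the SNP's effect on FOXA1-dependent enhancer function, though the record does not describe such a construct.
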