Addgene plasmid #113364: rs769-minor
Purpose: evaluate FOXA1 DIV motif enhancer activity in SNP rs7697634 minor allele (T)
Depositing lab: Ralf Jauch. Depositing organization: Guangzhou Institute of Biomedicine and Health (GIBH), Chinese Academy of Sciences. Publication: DNA-mediated dimerization on a compact sequence signature controls enhancer engagement and regulation by FOXA1. Wang X, Srivastava Y, Jankowski A, Malik V, Wei Y, Del Rosario RC, Cojocaru V, Prabhakar S, Jauch R. Nucleic Acids Res. 2018 Jun 20;46(11):5470-5486. doi: 10.1093/nar/gky259. PubMed 29669022.
Backbone
  Vector backbone: pGL4-TK
  Backbone manufacturer: Promega
  Vector type: Luciferase
Growth in bacteria
  Bacterial resistance: Ampicillin, 100 μg/mL
  Growth temperature: 37°C
  Growth strain: DH5alpha
  Copy number: High Copy
Gene/Insert
  Gene/Insert name: rs7697634 minor allele
  Species: H. sapiens (human)
  Cloning method: Restriction Enzyme; 5′ cloning site KpnI (unknown if destroyed); 3′ cloning site EcoRV (unknown if destroyed)
Terms and licenses: Academic/Nonprofit Terms; Industry Terms: Not Available to Industry
How to cite: rs769-minor was a gift from Ralf Jauch (Addgene plasmid # 113364 ; http://n2t.net/addgene:113364 ; RRID:Addgene_113364)
