>Addgene plasmid #113364 | rs769-minor | depositor partial sequence | sequence record 220995 | minor
CAACAAATGC
